Addgene plasmid #53734: pBRα-β flap (831-1057)
Purpose: Expression of alpha NTD fused via three alanines to E. coli RNAP subunit beta, aa 831-1057 (β-flap). Can be cut with Not1 and BamHI to replace β-flap with a moiety of interest.
Depositing lab: Ann Hochschild. Depositing organization: Harvard Medical School. Publication: Activation of prokaryotic transcription through arbitrary protein-protein contacts. Dove SL, Joung JK, Hochschild A. Nature. 1997 Apr 10;386(6625):627-30. 10.1038/386627a0 PubMed 9121589.
Backbone
  Vector backbone: pBR322
  Vector type: Bacterial Expression
Growth in bacteria
  Bacterial resistance: Ampicillin, 100 μg/mL
  Growth temperature: 37°C
  Growth strain: NEB5alpha F'LacIQ
  Growth instructions: We recommend using a lacIQ strain, such as NEB5alpha F'LacIQ, in order to ensure that the expression of potentially toxic fusion proteins is kept repressed.
  Copy number: Unknown
Gene/Insert
  Gene/Insert name: alpha NTD-Beta flap fusion (alt name: rpoA-rpoB fusion)
  Promoter: lpp/lacUV5 (tandem promoter)
  Cloning method: Restriction Enzyme; 5′ cloning site NotI (not destroyed); 3′ cloning site BamHI (not destroyed)
  Sequencing primers: 5′ pBRa_F (approx 150bp upstream of NotI site) 5’ gaacagcgtaccgacctggac 3’
Terms and licenses: Academic/Nonprofit Terms; Industry Terms: Not Available to Industry
Depositor comments: Note-When cloning into this plasmid, the 5' end of the insert must provide an extra nucleotide to maintain the reading frame. Additionally, a stop codon must be inserted 5' to the BamHI site. Please see supplemental document for more details. This plasmid is used in conjuction with the other Ann Hochschild Bacterial 2-hybrid system plasmids (Addgene plasmids 53730, 53731, 53732, 53733, and 53734) and must be used in the reporter strain, FW102 OL2–62 (Addgene item 53735). Please see the associated article for links to all of these plasmids: http://www.addgene.org/browse/article/8393/ The following articles can provide more information on using the bacterial 2-hybrid system: Dove, et al. 1997 PMID 9121589 Dove and Hochschild 1998 PMID 9499408 Deaconescu, et al. 2006 PMID 16469698 Deighan, et al. 2008 PMID 18832144 Kuznedelov, et al. 2002 PMID 11823642
How to cite: pBRα-β flap (831-1057) was a gift from Ann Hochschild (Addgene plasmid # 53734 ; http://n2t.net/addgene:53734 ; RRID:Addgene_53734)
