[The description below was written by a language model from this plasmid's Addgene catalogue record and pLannotate feature annotations shown in this document.]
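Description:
pBRα-β flap (831-1057) is a pBR322-derived bacterial expression plasmid of about 5.8 kb that forms one component of a transcription-based bacterial two-hybrid system in E. coli. It replicates from the pMB1/ColE1-type origin and retains the pBR322 rop gene and bom region, so it is expected to behave like its moderate-copy parent, although the record lists copy number as unknown. Selection is by ampicillin through the bla gene and its native promoter. Only a fragment of the tetracycline resistance gene remains downstream of the insert, so it is presumably non-functional.

The payload is a fusion of the N-terminal domain of the RNA polymerase α subunit (rpoA fragment) joined through three alanines to residues 831-1057 of the β subunit (rpoB fragment), the region known as the β flap. Expression is driven by a tandem lpp/lacUV5 promoter. The feature table annotates the lacUV5 element and an adjacent lac operator, but not the lpp part. The operator allows repression by Lac repressor and induction with IPTG, which is why a lacIQ host is recommended to keep potentially toxic fusions silent.

Because the α N-terminal domain assembles into RNA polymerase, the fused moiety is displayed on the enzyme. If it contacts a partner protein tethered to DNA upstream of a test promoter, polymerase is recruited and a reporter is activated. This readout requires the companion plasmids and the dedicated reporter strain of the same system. NotI and BamHI sites flank the β flap, so it can be replaced with another protein of interest. The new insert must supply one extra nucleotide at its 5′ end to keep the reading frame, and its own stop codon before the BamHI site.
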