Features (pLannotate 1.2.2; 12 found; start..end, strand, type, name):
    235..265     +  promoter       lac UV5 promoter: E. coli lac promoter with an "up" mutation
    273..289     +  protein_bind   lac operator: The lac repressor binds to the lac operator to inhibit transcription in E. coli. This inhibition can be relieved by adding lactose or isopropyl-β-D-thiogalactopyranoside (IPTG). lac repressor encoded by lacI
    309..333     +  CDS            lacZα (fragment): LacZα fragment of β-galactosidase; lacZ fragment
    359..1102    +  CDS            rpoA (fragment): RPOA_ECO24 - Experimental evidence at protein level: Swiss-Prot protein existence level 1. DNA-dependent RNA polymerase catalyzes the transcription of DNA into RNA using the four ribonucleoside triphosphates as substrates. From Escherichia coli O139:H28 (strain E24377A / ETEC).
   1112..1792    +  CDS            rpoB (fragment): RPOB_ECO24 - Experimental evidence at protein level: Swiss-Prot protein existence level 1. DNA-dependent RNA polymerase catalyzes the transcription of DNA into RNA using the four ribonucleoside triphosphates as substrates. From Escherichia coli O139:H28 (strain E24377A / ETEC).
   1796..2697    +  CDS            TcR (fragment): tetracycline efflux protein; tet; confers resistance to tetracycline
   2939..3319    -  CDS            YPB1_ECOLX: Protein predicted: Swiss-Prot protein existence level 4. From Escherichia coli.
   3336..3527    +  CDS            rop: Rop protein, which maintains plasmids at low copy number; rop
   3629..3769    +  misc_feature   bom: basis of mobility region from pBR322
   3955..4543    -  rep_origin     ori: high-copy-number ColE1/pMB1/pBR322/pUC origin of replication
   4714..5574    -  CDS            AmpR: β-lactamase; bla; confers resistance to ampicillin, carbenicillin, and related antibiotics
   5575..5679    -  promoter       AmpR promoter: bla
>Addgene plasmid #53734 | pBRα-β flap (831-1057) | depositor full sequence | sequence record 83920 | pBRα-β flap (831-1057) sequence 5782 bps
GCAATAAAAAATCAAATCGGATTTCACTATATAATCTCACTTTATCTAAGATGAATCCGATGGAAGCATC
CTGTTTTCTCTCAATTTTTTTATCTAAAACCCAGCGTTCGATGCTTCTTTGAGCGAACGATCAAAAATAA
GTGCCTTCCCATCAAAAAAATATTGACAACATAAAAAACTTTGTGTTATACTTGTAACGCTACATGGAGA
TTAACTCAATCTAGCTAGAGAGGCTTTACACTTTATGCTTCCGGCTCGTATAATGTGTGGAATTGTGAGC
GGATAACAATTTCACACAGGAAACAGCTATGACCATGATTACGGATTCACTGGAACTCTAGACCAAAGAG
AGGACACAATGCAGGGTTCTGTGACAGAGTTTCTAAAACCGCGCCTGGTTGATATCGAGCAAGTGAGTTC
GACGCACGCCAAGGTGACCCTTGAGCCTTTAGAGCGTGGCTTTGGCCATACTCTGGGTAACGCACTGCGC
CGTATTCTGCTCTCATCGATGCCGGGTTGCGCGGTGACCGAGGTTGAGATTGATGGTGTACTACATGAGT
ACAGCACCAAAGAAGGCGTTCAGGAAGATATCCTGGAAATCCTGCTCAACCTGAAAGGGCTGGCGGTGAG
AGTTCAGGGCAAAGATGAAGTTATTCTTACCTTGAATAAATCTGGCATTGGCCCTGTGACTGCAGCCGAT
ATCACCCACGACGGTGATGTCGAAATCGTCAAGCCGCAGCACGTGATCTGCCACCTGACCGATGAGAACG
CGTCTATTAGCATGCGTATCAAAGTTCAGCGCGGTCGTGGTTATGTGCCGGCTTCTACCCGAATTCATTC
GGAAGAAGATGAGCGCCCAATCGGCCGTCTGCTGGTCGACGCATGCTACAGCCCTGTGGAGCGTATTGCC
TACAATGTTGAAGCAGCGCGTGTAGAACAGCGTACCGACCTGGACAAGCTGGTCATCGAAATGGAAACCA
ACGGCACAATCGATCCTGAAGAGGCGATTCGTCGTGCGGCAACCATTCTGGCTGAACAACTGGAAGCTTT
CGTTGACTTACGTGATGTACGTCAGCCTGAAGTGAAAGAAGAGAAACCAGAGGCGGCCGCAATCCACATT
CAGGAACTGGCGTGTGTGTCCCGTGACACCAAGCTGGGTCCGGAAGAGATCACCGCTGACATCCCGAACG
TGGGTGAAGCTGCGCTCTCCAAACTGGATGAATCCGGTATCGTTTACATTGGTGCGGAAGTGACCGGTGG
CGACATTCTGGTTGGTAAGGTAACGCCGAAAGGTGAAACTCAGCTGACCCCAGAAGAAAAACTGCTGCGT
GCGATCTTCGGTGAGAAAGCCTCTGACGTTAAAGACTCTTCTCTGCGCGTACCAAACGGTGTATCCGGTA
CGGTTATCGACGTTCAGGTCTTTACTCGCGATGGCGTAGAAAAAGACAAACGTGCGCTGGAAATCGAAGA
AATGCAGCTCAAACAGGCGAAGAAAGACCTGTCTGAAGAACTGCAGATCCTCGAAGCGGGTCTGTTCAGC
CGTATCCGTGCTGTGCTGGTAGCCGGTGGCGTTGAAGCTGAGAAGCTCGACAAACTGCCGCGCGATCGCT
GGCTGGAGCTGGGCCTGACAGACGAAGAGAAACAAAATCAGCTGGAACAGCTGGCTGAGCAGTATGACGA
ACTGAAACACGAGTTCGAGAAGAAACTCGAAGCGAAACGCCGCAAAATCACCCAGGGCGACGATCTGGCA
CCGGGCGTGCTGAAGATTGTTAAGGTATATCTGGCGGTTAAATAAGGATCCTCTACGCCGGACGCATCGT
GGCCGGCATCACCGGCGCCACAGGTGCGGTTGCTGGCGCCTATATCGCCGACATCACCGATGGGGAAGAT
CGGGCTCGCCACTTCGGGCTCATGAGCGCTTGTTTCGGCGTGGGTATGGTGGCAGGCCCCGTGGCCGGGG
GACTGTTGGGCGCCATCTCCTTGCATGCACCATTCCTTGCGGCGGCGGTGCTCAACGGCCTCAACCTACT
ACTGGGCTGCTTCCTAATGCAGGAGTCGCATAAGGGAGAGCGTCGACCGATGCCCTTGAGAGCCTTCAAC
CCAGTCAGCTCCTTCCGGTGGGCGCGGGGCATGACTATCGTCGCCGCACTTATGACTGTCTTCTTTATCA
TGCAACTCGTAGGACAGGTGCCGGCAGCGCTCTGGGTCATTTTCGGCGAGGACCGCTTTCGCTGGAGCGC
GACGATGATCGGCCTGTCGCTTGCGGTATTCGGAATCTTGCACGCCCTCGCTCAAGCCTTCGTCACTGGT
CCCGCCACCAAACGTTTCGGCGAGAAGCAGGCCATTATCGCCGGCATGGCGGCCGACGCGCTGGGCTACG
TCTTGCTGGCGTTCGCGACGCGAGGCTGGATGGCCTTCCCCATTATGATTCTTCTCGCTTCCGGCGGCAT
CGGGATGCCCGCGTTGCAGGCCATGCTGTCCAGGCAGGTAGATGACGACCATCAGGGACAGCTTCAAGGA
TCGCTCGCGGCTCTTACCAGCCTAACTTCGATCACTGGACCGCTGATCGTCACGGCGATTTATGCCGCCT
CGGCGAGCACATGGAACGGGTTGGCATGGATTGTAGGCGCCGCCCTATACCTTGTCTGCCTCCCCGCGTT
GCGTCGCGGTGCATGGAGCCGGGCCACCTCGACCTGAATGGAAGCCGGCGGCACCTCGCTAACGGATTCA
CCACTCCAAGAATTGGAGCCAATCAATTCTTGCGGAGAACTGTGAATGCGCAAACCAACCCTTGGCAGAA
CATATCCATCGCGTCCGCCATCTCCAGCAGCCGCACGCGGCGCATCTCGGGCAGCGTTGGGTCCTGGCCA
CGGGTGCGCATGATCGTGCTCCTGTCGTTGAGGACCCGGCTAGGCTGGCGGGGTTGCCTTACTGGTTAGC
AGAATGAATCACCGATACGCGAGCGAACGTGAAGCGACTGCTGCTGCAAAACGTCTGCGACCTGAGCAAC
AACATGAATGGTCTTCGGTTTCCGTGTTTCGTAAAGTCTGGAAACGCGGAAGTCAGCGCCCTGCACCATT
ATGTTCCGGATCTGCATCGCAGGATGCTGCTGGCTACCCTGTGGAACACCTACATCTGTATTAACGAAGC
GCTGGCATTGACCCTGAGTGATTTTTCTCTGGTCCCGCCGCATCCATACCGCCAGTTGTTTACCCTCACA
ACGTTCCAGTAACCGGGCATGTTCATCATCAGTAACCCGTATCGTGAGCATCCTCTCTCGTTTCATCGGT
ATCATTACCCCCATGAACAGAAATCCCCCTTACACGGAGGCATCAGTGACCAAACAGGAAAAAACCGCCC
TTAACATGGCCCGCTTTATCAGAAGCCAGACATTAACGCTTCTGGAGAAACTCAACGAGCTGGACGCGGA
TGAACAGGCAGACATCTGTGAATCGCTTCACGACCACGCTGATGAGCTTTACCGCAGCTGCCTCGCGCGT
TTCGGTGATGACGGTGAAAACCTCTGACACATGCAGCTCCCGGAGACGGTCACAGCTTGTCTGTAAGCGG
ATGCCGGGAGCAGACAAGCCCGTCAGGGCGCGTCAGCGGGTGTTGGCGGGTGTCGGGGCGCAGCCATGAC
CCAGTCACGTAGCGATAGCGGAGTGTATACTGGCTTAACTATGCGGCATCAGAGCAGATTGTACTGAGAG
TGCACCATATGCGGTGTGAAATACCGCACAGATGCGTAAGGAGAAAATACCGCATCAGGCGCTCTTCCGC
TTCCTCGCTCACTGACTCGCTGCGCTCGGTCGTTCGGCTGCGGCGAGCGGTATCAGCTCACTCAAAGGCG
GTAATACGGTTATCCACAGAATCAGGGGATAACGCAGGAAAGAACATGTGAGCAAAAGGCCAGCAAAAGG
CCAGGAACCGTAAAAAGGCCGCGTTGCTGGCGTTTTTCCATAGGCTCCGCCCCCCTGACGAGCATCACAA
AAATCGACGCTCAAGTCAGAGGTGGCGAAACCCGACAGGACTATAAAGATACCAGGCGTTTCCCCCTGGA
AGCTCCCTCGTGCGCTCTCCTGTTCCGACCCTGCCGCTTACCGGATACCTGTCCGCCTTTCTCCCTTCGG
GAAGCGTGGCGCTTTCTCATAGCTCACGCTGTAGGTATCTCAGTTCGGTGTAGGTCGTTCGCTCCAAGCT
GGGCTGTGTGCACGAACCCCCCGTTCAGCCCGACCGCTGCGCCTTATCCGGTAACTATCGTCTTGAGTCC
AACCCGGTAAGACACGACTTATCGCCACTGGCAGCAGCCACTGGTAACAGGATTAGCAGAGCGAGGTATG
TAGGCGGTGCTACAGAGTTCTTGAAGTGGTGGCCTAACTACGGCTACACTAGAAGGACAGTATTTGGTAT
CTGCGCTCTGCTGAAGCCAGTTACCTTCGGAAAAAGAGTTGGTAGCTCTTGATCCGGCAAACAAACCACC
GCTGGTAGCGGTGGTTTTTTTGTTTGCAAGCAGCAGATTACGCGCAGAAAAAAAGGATCTCAAGAAGATC
CTTTGATCTTTTCTACGGGGTCTGACGCTCAGTGGAACGAAAACTCACGTTAAGGGATTTTGGTCATGAG
ATTATCAAAAAGGATCTTCACCTAGATCCTTTTAAATTAAAAATGAAGTTTTAAATCAATCTAAAGTATA
TATGAGTAAACTTGGTCTGACAGTTACCAATGCTTAATCAGTGAGGCACCTATCTCAGCGATCTGTCTAT
TTCGTTCATCCATAGTTGCCTGACTCCCCGTCGTGTAGATAACTACGATACGGGAGGGCTTACCATCTGG
CCCCAGTGCTGCAATGATACCGCGAGACCCACGCTCACCGGCTCCAGATTTATCAGCAATAAACCAGCCA
GCCGGAAGGGCCGAGCGCAGAAGTGGTCCTGCAACTTTATCCGCCTCCATCCAGTCTATTAATTGTTGCC
GGGAAGCTAGAGTAAGTAGTTCGCCAGTTAATAGTTTGCGCAACGTTGTTGCCATTGCTGCAGGCATCGT
GGTGTCACGCTCGTCGTTTGGTATGGCTTCATTCAGCTCCGGTTCCCAACGATCAAGGCGAGTTACATGA
TCCCCCATGTTGTGCAAAAAAGCGGTTAGCTCCTTCGGTCCTCCGATCGTTGTCAGAAGTAAGTTGGCCG
CAGTGTTATCACTCATGGTTATGGCAGCACTGCATAATTCTCTTACTGTCATGCCATCCGTAAGATGCTT
TTCTGTGACTGGTGAGTACTCAACCAAGTCATTCTGAGAATAGTGTATGCGGCGACCGAGTTGCTCTTGC
CCGGCGTCAACACGGGATAATACCGCGCCACATAGCAGAACTTTAAAAGTGCTCATCATTGGAAAACGTT
CTTCGGGGCGAAAACTCTCAAGGATCTTACCGCTGTTGAGATCCAGTTCGATGTAACCCACTCGTGCACC
CAACTGATCTTCAGCATCTTTTACTTTCACCAGCGTTTCTGGGTGAGCAAAAACAGGAAGGCAAAATGCC
GCAAAAAAGGGAATAAGGGCGACACGGAAATGTTGAATACTCATACTCTTCCTTTTTCAATATTATTGAA
GCATTTATCAGGGTTATTGTCTCATGAGCGGATACATATTTGAATGTATTTAGAAAAATAAACAAATAGG
GGTTCCGCGCACATTTCCCCGAAAAGTGCCACCTGACGTCTAAGAAACCATTATTATCATGACATTAACC
TATAAAAATAGGCGTATCACGAGGCCCTTTGGATAACCAGAA
