>Addgene plasmid #53734 | pBRα-β flap (831-1057) | addgene partial sequence | sequence record 87679 | pBRrevBam 5'-GGTGATGTCGGCGATATAGG-3'
CACGATGCGTCCGGCGTAGAGGATCCTTATTTAACCGCCAGATATACCTTAACAATCTTCAGCACGCCCG
GTGCCAGATCGTCGCCCTGGGTGATTTTGCGGCGTTTCGCTTCGAGTTTCTTCTCGAACTCGTGTTTCAG
TTCGTCATACTGCTCAGCCAGCTGTTCCAGCTGATTTTGTTTCTCTTCGTCTGTCAGGCCCAGCTCCAGC
CAGCGATCGCGCGGCAGTTTGTCGAGCTTCTCAGCTTCAACGCCACCGGCTACCAGCACAGCACGGATAC
GGCTGAACAGACCCGCTTCGAGGATCTGCAGTTCTTCAGACAGGTCTTTCTTCGCCTGTTTGAGCTGCAT
TTCTTCGATTTCCAGCGCACGTTTGTCTTTTTCTACGCCATCGCGAGTAAAGACCTGAACGTCGATAACC
GTACCGGATACACCGTTTGGTACGCGCAGAGAAGAGTCTTTAACGTCAGAGGCTTTCTCACCGAAGATCG
CACGCAGCAGTTTTTCTTCTGGGGTCAGCTGAGTTTCACCTTTCGGCGTTACCTTACCAACCAGAATGTC
GCCACCGGTCACTTCCGCACCAATGTAAACGATACCGGATTCATCCAGTTTGGAGAGCGCAGCTTCACCC
ACGTTCGGGATGTCAGCGGTGATCTCTTCCGGACCCAGCTTGGTGTCACGGGACACACACGCCAGTTCCT
GAATGTGGATTGCGGCCGCCTCTGGTTTCTCTTCTTTCACTTCAGGCTGACGTACATCACGTAAGTCAAC
GAAAGCTTCCAGTTGTTCAGCCAGAATGGTTGCCGCACGACGAATCGCCTCT
