>Addgene plasmid #53734 | pBRα-β flap (831-1057) | addgene partial sequence | sequence record 87702 | M13pUC-Rev 5'-AGCGGATAACAATTTCACACAGG-3'
ACTCTAGACCAAAGAGAGGACACAATGCAGGGTTCTGTGACAGAGTTTCTAAAACCGCGCCTGGTTGATA
TCGAGCAAGTGAGTTCGACGCACGCCAAGGTGACCCTTGAGCCTTTAGAGCGTGGCTTTGGCCATACTCT
GGGTAACGCACTGCGCCGTATTCTGCTCTCATCGATGCCGGGTTGCGCGGTGACCGAGGTTGAGATTGAT
GGTGTACTACATGAGTACAGCACCAAAGAAGGCGTTCAGGAAGATATCCTGGAAATCCTGCTCAACCTGA
AAGGGCTGGCGGTGAGAGTTCAGGGCAAAGATGAAGTTATTCTTACCTTGAATAAATCTGGCATTGGCCC
TGTGACTGCAGCCGATATCACCCACGACGGTGATGTCGAAATCGTCAAGCCGCAGCACGTGATCTGCCAC
CTGACCGATGAGAACGCGTCTATTAGCATGCGTATCAAAGTTCAGCGCGGTCGTGGTTATGTGCCGGCTT
CTACCCGAATTCATTCGGAAGAAGATGAGCGCCCAATCGGCCGTCTGCTGGTCGACGCATGCTACAGCCC
TGTGGAGCGTATTGCCTACAATGTTGAAGCAGCGCGTGTAGAACAGCGTACCGACCTGGACAAGCTGGTC
ATCGAAATGGAAACCAACGGCACAATCGATCCTGAAGAGGCGATTCGTCGTGCGGCAACCATTCTGGCTG
AACAACTGGAAGCTTTCGTTGACTTACGTGATGTACGTCAGCCTGAAGTGAAAGAAGAGAAACCAGAGGC
GGCCGCAATCCACATTCAGGAACTGGCGTGTGTGTCCCGTGACACCAAGCTGGGTCCGGAAGAGATCACC
GCTGA
